Addgene plasmid #187127: pDARMO_CMVT_3xFLAG-HUWE1_YH/ GG_delta3291-3298
Purpose: mammalian cell expression of FLAG-HUWE1 Y355G/H356G, delta3291-3298
Depositing lab: Eric Fischer. Depositing organization: Dana-Farber Cancer Institute. Publication: Solenoid architecture of HUWE1 contributes to ligase activity and substrate recognition. Hunkeler M, Jin CY, Ma MW, Monda JK, Overwijn D, Bennett EJ, Fischer ES. Mol Cell. 2021 Sep 2;81(17):3468-3480.e7. doi: 10.1016/j.molcel.2021.06.032. Epub 2021 Jul 26. PubMed 34314700.
Backbone
  Vector backbone: pDARMO
  Vector type: Mammalian Expression
Growth in bacteria
  Bacterial resistance: Ampicillin, 100 μg/mL
  Growth temperature: 37°C
  Growth strain: DH5alpha
  Copy number: High Copy
Gene/Insert
  Gene/Insert name: HUWE1
  Species: H. sapiens (human)
  Insert size (bp): 13107
  Mutation: Y355G/H356G, delta3291-3298
  Entrez Gene: HUWE1 (a.k.a. ARF-BP1, HECTH9, HSPC272, Ib772, LASU1, MRXST, MULE, URE-B1, UREB1)
  Tag / fusion protein: 3xFLAG (N terminal on insert)
  Cloning method: Gibson Cloning
Terms and licenses: Academic/Nonprofit Terms; Industry Terms: Not Available to Industry
How to cite: pDARMO_CMVT_3xFLAG-HUWE1_YH/ GG_delta3291-3298 was a gift from Eric Fischer (Addgene plasmid # 187127 ; http://n2t.net/addgene:187127 ; RRID:Addgene_187127)
