[The description below was written by a language model from this plasmid's Addgene catalogue record and pLannotate feature annotations shown in this document.]
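Description:
pDARMO_CMVT_3xFLAG-HUWE1_YH/ GG_delta3291-3298 is an 18.1 kb mammalian expression plasmid built on the pDARMO backbone. It encodes a mutant form of human HUWE1, a very large HECT-type E3 ubiquitin ligase that targets substrates such as MCL1 for ubiquitination. It is propagated in E. coli as a high-copy plasmid through a ColE1/pUC-type origin and selected with ampicillin via the β-lactamase gene. The feature table also shows Tn7L and Tn7R transposon ends, which flank the expression cassette together with a gentamicin acetyltransferase gene driven by the class 1 integron Pc promoter. This mini-Tn7 arrangement is typical of vectors that can be transposed into a bacmid, but the record only describes use by mammalian cell expression.

The roughly 13.1 kb HUWE1 open reading frame, assembled by Gibson cloning, carries an N-terminal 3xFLAG tag for detection and affinity purification. Transcription is driven by the CMV immediate-early enhancer and promoter. Downstream of the promoter is a leader region annotated with adenovirus-derived sequences: a major late splice acceptor fragment, a fragment matching the preterminal protein region on the opposite strand, and a chimeric adenovirus/immunoglobulin intron fragment. These probably form a spliced 5' leader that boosts expression, which may be what "CMVT" refers to, though the record does not say. A short fragment annotated as IgH signal sequence likely reflects the intron's immunoglobulin portion rather than a functional secretion signal. A WPRE fragment and the bGH polyadenylation signal follow the coding sequence to improve transcript stability and 3' end processing.

The insert combines the Y355G/H356G substitutions with a deletion of residues 3291–3298. The associated work concerns how HUWE1's solenoid architecture contributes to ligase activity and substrate recognition, so the construct fits structure–function comparison with wild-type protein. The record does not state the specific effect of these mutations.
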