Features (pLannotate 1.2.2; 17 found; start..end, strand, type, name):
      1..224     +  mobile_element Tn7R: mini-Tn7 element (right end of the Tn7 transposon) Tn7
    288..876     -  rep_origin     ori: high-copy-number ColE1/pMB1/pBR322/pUC origin of replication
    915..1775    -  CDS            AmpR: β-lactamase; bla; confers resistance to ampicillin, carbenicillin, and related antibiotics
   1776..1847    -  promoter       AmpR promoter: bla
   1872..2037    +  mobile_element Tn7L: mini-Tn7 element (left end of the Tn7 transposon) Tn7
   2070..2434    +  enhancer       CMV enhancer: human cytomegalovirus immediate early enhancer
   2435..2638    +  promoter       CMV promoter: human cytomegalovirus (CMV) immediate early promoter
   2703..2741    +  misc_feature   Ad SA (fragment): adenovirus major late transcript splice acceptor (Friedrich and Soriano, 1991)
   2774..2983    -  CDS            PTP (fragment): TERM_ADE02 - Experimental evidence at protein level: Swiss-Prot protein existence level 1. Protein covalently bound to the viral DNA that acts as a primer for viral genomic replication by DNA strand displacement. Assembles on the viral origin of replication in an initiation complex with viral polymerase, DBP, host NFIA and host POU2F1/OCT1. During initiation, the polymerase covalently couples the first dCTP with Ser- 580 of pTP. The terminal protein stimulates the template activity over 20 fold compared to protein-free templates. Neo-synthesized viral genomes are linked to two preterminal prot
   3014..3103    +  intron         chimeric intron (fragment): chimera between introns from adenovirus and immunoglobulin heavy chain genes
   3122..3168    +  CDS            IgH signal sequence (fragment): signal sequence from the mouse immunoglobulin heavy chain variable region
   3224..3289    +  CDS            3xFLAG: three tandem FLAG® epitope tags, followed by an enterokinase cleavage site
   3338..16444   +  CDS            HUWE1: HUWE1_HUMAN - Also known as KIAA0312, KIAA1578, UREB1. Experimental evidence at protein level: Swiss-Prot protein existence level 1. E3 ubiquitin-protein ligase which mediates ubiquitination and subsequent proteasomal degradation of target proteins (PubMed:15989957, PubMed:19713937, PubMed:15567145, PubMed:15767685, PubMed:18488021, PubMed:17567951, PubMed:19037095, PubMed:20534529). Regulates apoptosis by catalyzing the polyubiquitination and degradation of MCL1 (PubMed:15989957). Mediates monoubiquitination of DNA polymerase beta (POLB) at 'Lys-41', 'Lys-61' and 'Lys-81', thereby playing a r
  16500..17041   +  misc_feature   WPRE (fragment): woodchuck hepatitis virus posttranscriptional regulatory element
  17055..17166   +  polyA_signal   bGH poly(A) signal: bovine growth hormone polyadenylation signal
  17310..17338   +  promoter       Pc promoter: intI1 (promoter lies within the coding sequence); class 1 integron promoter
  17527..18060   +  CDS            GmR: gentamycin acetyltransferase; aacC1; confers resistance to gentamycin
>Addgene plasmid #187127 | pDARMO_CMVT_3xFLAG-HUWE1_YH/ GG_delta3291-3298 | addgene full sequence | sequence record 371286 | Addgene NGS Result
GAATATAGTCTTTACATGCCCTTGGCCACGCCCCTCTTTAATACGACGGGCAATTTGCACTTCAGAAAAT
GAAGAGTTTGCTTTAGCCATAACAAAAGTCCAGTATGCTTTTTCACAGCATAACTGGACTGATTTCAGTT
TACAACTATTCTGTCTAGTTTAAGACTTTATTGTCATAGTTTAGATCTATTTTGTTCAGTTTAAGACTTT
ATTGTCCGCCCACACCCGCTTACGCAGGGCATCTGCGCATCCACAGGAAGCCGTAAAAAGGCCGCGTTGC
TGGCGTTTTTCCATAGGCTCCGCCCCCCTGACGAGCATCACAAAAATCGACGCTCAAGTCAGAGGTGGCG
AAACCCGACAGGACTATAAAGATACCAGGCGTTTCCCCCTGGAAGCTCCCTCGTGCGCTCTCCTGTTCCG
ACCCTGCCGCTTACCGGATACCTGTCCGCCTTTCTCCCTTCGGGAAGCGTGGCGCTTTCTCATAGCTCAC
GCTGTAGGTATCTCAGTTCGGTGTAGGTCGTTCGCTCCAAGCTGGGCTGTGTGCACGAACCCCCCGTTCA
GCCCGACCGCTGCGCCTTATCCGGTAACTATCGTCTTGAGTCCAACCCGGTAAGACACGACTTATCGCCA
CTGGCAGCAGCCACTGGTAACAGGATTAGCAGAGCGAGGTATGTAGGCGGTGCTACAGAGTTCTTGAAGT
GGTGGCCTAACTACGGCTACACTAGAAGAACAGTATTTGGTATCTGCGCTCTGCTGAAGCCAGTTACCTT
CGGAAAAAGAGTTGGTAGCTCTTGATCCGGCAAACAAACCACCGCTGGTAGCGGTGGTTTTTTTGTTTGC
AAGCAGCAGATTACGCGCAGAAAAAAAGGATCTCAAGAAGATCCTTTGATCTTTTCTACGGGGTCTGACG
CTTATTACCAATGCTTAATCAGTGAGGCACCTATCTCAGCGATCTGTCTATTTCGTTCATCCATAGTTGC
CTGACTCCCCGTCGTGTAGATAACTACGATACGGGAGGGCTTACCATCTGGCCCCAGTGCTGCAATGATA
CCGCGTGACCCACGCTCACCGGCTCCAGATTTATCAGCAATAAACCAGCCAGCCGGAAGGGCCGAGCGCA
GAAGTGGTCCTGCAACTTTATCCGCCTCCATCCAGTCTATTAATTGTTGCCGGGAAGCTAGAGTAAGTAG
TTCGCCAGTTAATAGTTTGCGCAACGTTGTTGCCATTGCTACAGGCATCGTGGTGTCACGCTCGTCGTTT
GGTATGGCTTCATTCAGCTCCGGTTCCCAACGATCAAGGCGAGTTACATGATCCCCCATGTTGTGCAAAA
AAGCGGTTAGCTCCTTCGGTCCTCCGATCGTTGTCAGAAGTAAGTTGGCCGCAGTGTTATCACTCATGGT
TATGGCAGCACTGCATAATTCTCTTACTGTCATGCCATCCGTAAGATGCTTTTCTGTGACTGGTGAGTAC
TCAACCAAGTCATTCTGAGAATAGTGTATGCGGCGACCGAGTTGCTCTTGCCCGGCGTCAATACGGGATA
ATACCGCGCCACATAGCAGAACTTTAAAAGTGCTCATCATTGGAAAACGTTCTTCGGGGCGAAAACTCTC
AAGGATCTTACCGCTGTTGAGATCCAGTTCGATGTAACCCACTCGTGCACCCAACTGATCTTCAGCATCT
TTTACTTTCACCAGCGTTTCTGGGTGAGCAAAAACAGGAAGGCAAAATGCCGCAAAAAAGGGAATAAGGG
CGACACGGAAATGTTGAATACTCATACTCTTCCTTTTTCAATATTATTGAAGCATTTATCAGGGTTATTG
TCTCATGAGCGGATACATATTTGAATGTATTTAGGACCCAAGTCAACCGGTTGTGGGCGGACAAAATAGT
TGGGAACTGGGAGGGGTGGAAATGGAGTTTTTAAGGATTATTTAGGGAAGAGTGACAAAATAGATGGGAA
CTGGGTGTAGCGTCGTAAGCTAATACGAAAATTAAAAATGACAAAATAGTTTGGAACTAGATTTCACTTA
TCTGGTTCAGCCTGCGGTCCGGATTCGCCCTTAAGCTAGCTAGTTATTAATAGTAATCAATTACGGGGTC
ATTAGTTCATAGCCCATATATGGAGTTCCGCGTTACATAACTTACGGTAAATGGCCCGCCTGGCTGACCG
CCCAACGACCCCCGCCCATTGACGTCAATAATGACGTATGTTCCCATAGTAACGCCAATAGGGACTTTCC
ATTGACGTCAATGGGTGGAGTATTTACGGTAAACTGCCCACTTGGCAGTACATCAAGTGTATCATATGCC
AAGTACGCCCCCTATTGACGTCAATGACGGTAAATGGCCCGCCTGGCATTATGCCCAGTACATGACCTTA
TGGGACTTTCCTACTTGGCAGTACATCTACGTATTAGTCATTGCTATTACCATGGTGATGCGGTTTTGGC
AGTACATCAATGGGCGTGGATAGCGGTTTGACTCACGGGGATTTCCAAGTCTCCACCCCATTGACGTCAA
TGGGAGTTTGTTTTGGCACCAAAATCAACGGGACTTTCCAAAATGTCGTAACAACTCCGCCCCATTGACG
CAAATGGGCGGTAGGCGTGTACGGTGGGAGGTCTATATAAGCAGAGCTGGTTTAGTGAACCGTCAGATCC
TCACTCTCTTCCGCCTCGCTGTCTGCGAGGGCCAGCTGTTGGGCTCGCGGTTGAGGACAAACTCTTCGCG
GTCTTTCCAGTACTCTTGGATCGGAAACCCGTCGGCCTCCGAACGGTACTCCGCCACCGAGGGACCTGAG
CGAGTCCGCATCGACCGGATCGGAAAACCTCTCGAGAAAGGCGTCTAACCAGTCACAGTCGCAAGGTAGG
CTGAGCACCGTGGCGGGCGGCAGCGGGTGGCGGTCGGGGTTGTTTCTGGCGGAGGTGCTGCTGATGATGT
AATTAAAGTAGGCGGTGTTGACACCGCGGATGGTCGAGGTGAGGTGTGGCAGGCTTGAGATCCAGCTGTT
GGGGTGAGTACTCCCTCTCAAAAGCGGGCATTACTTCTGCGCTAAGATTGTCAGTTTCCAAAAACGAGGA
GGATTTGATATTCACCTGGCCCGATCTGGCCATACACTTGAGTGACAATGACATCCACTTTGCCTTTCTC
TCCACAGGTGTCCACTCCCAGGTCCAAAGTTGGCCAGGCCTAGTTGGCCAGGCCTAGTGCCGCCACCATG
GGTGACTACAAAGACCATGACGGTGATTATAAAGATCATGACATTGATTACAAGGATGACGATGACAAGG
GCGGTGGTAGCGGTGGGCTGGAAGTTCTGTTCCAGGGGCCCGTCGACATGAAAGTAGACAGGACTAAACT
GAAGAAGACACCTACTGAGGCTCCTGCAGACTGCAGAGCCTTAATAGACAAACTCAAAGTTTGTAATGAT
GAGCAACTTCTCTTGGAACTGCAGCAGATCAAAACATGGAACATTGGAAAGTGCGAGTTATATCACTGGG
TGGACCTGTTGGACCGCTTCGATGGAATACTGGCAGATGCTGGACAGACAGTGGAGAATATGTCATGGAT
GCTCGTATGTGATAGGCCAGAAAGAGAGCAACTGAAAATGCTTCTCTTGGCTGTGTTGAACTTCACAGCC
TTGCTCATTGAGTACAGCTTTTCCCGGCATCTGTACAGTTCCATAGAGCATTTGACAACTTTATTGGCTT
CCTCTGATATGCAAGTGGTGCTGGCAGTCCTCAATCTCCTATATGTATTTAGCAAAAGATCAAACTACAT
CACTCGTCTGGGATCTGACAAGAGGACCCCGCTGCTAACTCGGCTACAACATTTGGCAGAGAGCTGGGGT
GGAAAGGAGAATGGCTTTGGACTTGCAGAATGTTGCAGAGACTTGCATATGATGAAATATCCACCCAGTG
CAACTACACTACACTTTGAATTCTATGCAGATCCTGGGGCCGAGGTCAAAATTGAGAAAAGGACAACTAG
TAACACACTACATTATATTCACATAGAGCAACTTGACAAGATTTCAGAAAGCCCTTCTGAAATCATGGAA
TCTCTTACCAAAATGTACAGCATTCCTAAGGATAAGCAGATGCTGTTATTTACACACATACGACTGGCCC
ATGGCTTTTCTAATCACAGGAAGCGATTGCAGGCAGTTCAGGCCAGACTGCATGCAATATCTATATTAGT
GTATTCCAATGCCTTGCAGGAATCAGCAAACAGTATCTTGTATAATGGCTTGATAGAGGAGTTAGTGGAC
GTGCTGCAAATAACGGATAAGCAGCTTATGGAGATTAAAGCAGCTTCTTTACGAACATTAACATCAATTG
TCCACTTGGAGAGAACTCCCAAACTCAGCAGTATTATTGACTGTACTGGAACTGCCTCCGGTGGCGGATT
TTTGCCAGTGCTTGTAAGGAACTGTATCCAGGCCATGATTGATCCTTCCATGGATCCATACCCTCACCAG
TTTGCCACTGCTCTCTTCTCTTTTTTATACCATCTGGCCAGCTACGATGCTGGTGGTGAAGCCTTGGTCT
CCTGTGGAATGATGGAAGCCTTATTGAAGGTCATAAAGTTTCTTGGCGATGAACAGGACCAGATAACATT
TGTCACCAGAGCCGTCAGAGTGGTTGACCTTATCACCAACCTGGATATGGCAGCTTTTCAATCCCATAGT
GGACTTTCTATCTTCATTTATAGACTTGAGCATGAAGTAGATCTGTGCCGAAAAGAATGTCCGTTTGTGA
TCAAGCCAAAGATCCAGAGACCCAATACTACACAAGAAGGAGAGGAAATGGAAACTGATATGGATGGAGT
CCAGTGTATTCCACAACGAGCAGCACTTCTGAAATCCATGTTGAATTTCCTCAAGAAGGCCATCCAAGAC
CCTGCTTTCTCAGATGGCATACGACATGTGATGGATGGTTCTCTGCCTACCTCCCTGAAACACATCATCA
GCAATGCAGAATACTATGGCCCATCACTCTTCCTCCTAGCTACTGAAGTGGTGACTGTGTTTGTATTTCA
AGAACCATCACTGCTCTCCTCACTCCAGGACAATGGATTGACAGATGTCATGCTGCATGCACTGCTTATC
AAAGATGTTCCTGCTACCCGTGAAGTCCTTGGCTCCCTCCCAAATGTATTCAGTGCACTCTGTTTGAATG
CCCGAGGTCTTCAGTCTTTTGTTCAGTGTCAGCCTTTTGAACGCCTCTTCAAAGTTCTTCTGTCTCCAGA
TTACCTCCCAGCCATGCGGAGGAGGAGAAGTTCTGATCCCCTTGGGGATACTGCATCCAACCTGGGGAGT
GCTGTCGATGAGCTCATGAGACATCAGCCCACCCTTAAAACAGATGCAACGACTGCCATCATCAAGTTAC
TTGAAGAAATCTGTAATCTTGGAAGGGACCCCAAATACATCTGTCAGAAGCCATCGATCCAGAAGGCAGA
TGGCACTGCCACTGCTCCTCCCCCAAGGTCTAATCATGCCGCAGAAGAAGCCTCTAGTGAGGATGAGGAG
GAAGAGGAAGTACAGGCCATGCAGAGCTTTAATTCTACCCAGCAAAATGAAACTGAGCCTAATCAGCAGG
TTGTTGGTACAGAGGAACGTATTCCTATTCCCCTCATGGATTACATCCTTAATGTGATGAAATTTGTGGA
ATCTATTCTGAGCAACAATACAACAGATGACCACTGCCAGGAATTTGTGAATCAGAAAGGACTGTTGCCT
TTGGTTACCATTTTGGGTCTTCCCAATCTGCCCATTGACTTTCCCACATCTGCTGCCTGTCAGGCTGTTG
CAGGTGTCTGCAAATCCATATTGACACTGTCACATGAACCCAAAGTCCTTCAAGAGGGTCTCCTTCAGTT
GGACTCCATCCTCTCCTCCCTGGAGCCCTTACACCGCCCCATTGAATCCCCTGGGGGCTCAGTGTTGTTG
CGAGAACTGGCTTGCGCAGGCAATGTTGCTGATGCTACCCTCTCAGCCCAGGCCACACCTCTGCTGCATG
CACTCACTGCTGCCCATGCCTACATCATGATGTTTGTTCATACTTGCAGAGTTGGACAGAGTGAAATTCG
TTCCATCTCCGTAAACCAGTGGGGCTCTCAATTGGGTCTGAGTGTTTTGAGCAAGCTGAGCCAGTTATAC
TGTTCCCTGGTGTGGGAAAGCACTGTCCTCCTCTCTCTGTGTACCCCAAACAGCCTACCATCTGGGTGTG
AATTTGGCCAGGCAGATATGCAGAAACTGGTTCCAAAGGATGAGAAGGCAGGTACGACCCAGGGCGGAAA
AAGATCAGATGGGGAACAGGATGGAGCAGCTGGAAGTATGGATGCTTCTACCCAGGGCTTATTAGAAGGC
ATTGGGCTAGATGGTGACACATTGGCTCCCATGGAGACAGATGAACCTACTGCTTCAGACTCTAAGGGCA
AATCTAAAATCACACCAGCAATGGCTGCCAGAATTAAGCAAATCAAGCCTTTGTTATCAGCTTCCTCCAG
ATTAGGCCGAGCACTTGCTGAGCTATTTGGACTTCTTGTTAAACTTTGTGTGGGATCTCCTGTCCGCCAG
AGAAGGAGCCATCATGCTGCCAGCACCACTACAGCACCGACACCTGCCGCGCGATCAACAGCCTCAGCTC
TCACTAAGCTCTTGACTAAGGGGTTATCTTGGCAGCCCCCACCATATACACCTACTCCCCGATTCAGGCT
GACATTCTTCATCTGTTCAGTTGGTTTCACATCCCCAATGCTGTTTGATGAGAGGAAGTATCCCTACCAC
CTCATGCTGCAAAAATTTCTCTGCTCCGGAGGCCACAATGCTCTTTTTGAAACTTTCAACTGGGCTCTGT
CCATGGGAGGTAAAGTTCCTGTTTCTGAGGGATTGGAACACTCAGACTTGCCTGATGGCACAGGAGAATT
CCTAGATGCCTGGCTTATGCTGGTGGAGAAGATGGTGAATCCCACCACGGTGCTTGAATCTCCACATTCG
CTGCCTGCCAAATTGCCTGGAGGTGTCCAGAACTTTCCCCAGTTCAGTGCACTGCGCTTCCTTGTGGTAA
CTCAGAAAGCAGCCTTTACTTGCATCAAAAACTTATGGAACCGGAAACCCCTGAAGGTATATGGTGGACG
AATGGCTGAATCGATGCTGGCCATTCTATGCCACATCCTCCGAGGAGAACCTGTGATTCGAGAGAGACTA
AGCAAGGAGAAGGAGGGGTCTCGAGGAGAAGAGGATACAGGGCAAGAGGAAGGTGGCTCCCGCCGGGAAC
CTCAAGTCAACCAGCAACAACTGCAACAGCTCATGGACATGGGCTTCACAAGGGAACATGCAATGGAGGC
ACTGTTGAACACCAGCACCATGGAGCAGGCCACAGAGTACCTTTTAACCCACCCTCCTCCAATCATGGGA
GGAGTTGTTCGGGATCTCAGCATGTCTGAAGAGGACCAGATGATGAGAGCAATTGCTATGTCTCTGGGAC
AGGATATTCCAATGGATCAAAGGGCAGAGTCACCTGAGGAAGTTGCTTGCCGGAAGGAGGAAGAGGAACG
GAAAGCTCGGGAAAAGCAGGAGGAGGAAGAGGCTAAATGTCTAGAGAAGTTCCAGGATGCTGACCCGTTG
GAACAAGATGAGCTCCACACTTTCACAGATACTATGTTGCCAGGCTGCTTCCACCTTCTTGATGAGCTGC
CAGACACAGTATACCGTGTGTGTGACCTGATCATGACAGCAATCAAACGTAATGGAGCAGATTATCGTGA
CATGATTCTGAAGCAAGTAGTCAATCAGGTGTGGGAAGCTGCTGATGTATTGATCAAAGCTGCTCTTCCC
CTGACAACAAGTGACACAAAAACCGTGTCAGAGTGGATAAGTCAGATGGCCACACTGCCCCAGGCCTCCA
ATTTGGCTACTAGAATCTTGCTTTTAACGCTACTTTTTGAGGAGTTGAAGCTACCTTGTGCTTGGGTGGT
TGAATCAAGTGGCATCCTTAATGTCCTAATCAAACTCTTGGAAGTGGTTCAGCCCTGCCTCCAGGCAGCC
AAGGAGCAGAAGGAAGTCCAGACCCCAAAGTGGATCACACCAGTGTTGCTCCTGATTGATTTCTATGAAA
AGACAGCCATCTCCTCAAAAAGGAGAGCCCAGATGACTAAGTACCTGCAATCCAACAGCAACAACTGGCG
CTGGTTTGATGATCGCTCTGGGCGTTGGTGTAGTTACAGTGCAAGCAACAATAGCACTATTGATTCTGCC
TGGAAATCTGGAGAGACAAGCGTGCGATTCACTGCAGGCCGAAGAAGATACACGGTCCAATTCACTACAA
TGGTGCAGGTTAATGAGGAAACAGGGAACCGACGCCCTGTGATGCTGACTCTCCTCAGGGTACCTCGGCT
GAATAAAAATTCAAAAAACAGCAATGGACAGGAACTAGAGAAGACGCTGGAAGAAAGCAAAGAAATGGAT
ATCAAACGTAAAGAAAATAAAGGCAATGATACCCCTTTGGCCCTAGAGAGTACAAACACTGAAAAGGAGA
CAAGCCTGGAGGAAACAAAAATCGGGGAGATCCTGATCCAGGGCTTGACAGAAGATATGGTGACTGTTTT
AATCCGGGCCTGCGTGAGCATGCTGGGAGTCCCTGTGGACCCAGATACTTTGCATGCCACCCTTCGTCTC
TGTCTGAGGCTCACCCGGGACCACAAATATGCCATGATGTTTGCAGAACTGAAGAGTACCCGCATGATCT
TGAATTTGACCCAGAGCTCAGGCTTCAATGGGTTTACTCCCCTGGTCACCCTTCTCTTAAGACACATCAT
TGAGGACCCCTGTACCCTTCGTCATACCATGGAAAAGGTTGTTCGCTCAGCAGCTACAAGTGGAGCTGGT
AGCACTACCTCTGGTGTTGTGTCTGGCAGCCTCGGCTCTCGGGAGATCAACTACATCCTTCGTGTCCTTG
GGCCAGCCGCATGCCGCAATCCAGACATATTCACAGAAGTGGCCAACTGCTGTATCCGCATCGCCCTTCC
TGCCCCTCGAGGCTCAGGAACTGCTTCAGATGATGAATTTGAGAATCTTAGAATTAAAGGCCCTAATGCT
GTACAGCTGGTGAAGACCACCCCTTTGAAGCCCTCACCTCTGCCTGTCATCCCTGATACTATCAAGGAAG
TGATCTATGATATGCTGAATGCTCTGGCTGCATACCATGCTCCAGAGGAAGCCGATAAATCTGATCCTAA
ACCTGGGGTTATGACCCAAGAGGTTGGCCAGCTCCTGCAAGACATGGGTGATGATGTATACCAGCAGTAC
CGGTCACTTACGCGTCAGAGCAGTGACTTTGATACGCAGTCAGGTTTTTCCATTAATAGTCAGGTCTTTG
CTGCAGATGGTGCCTCCACTGAGACTTCCGCATCTGGGACCTCCCAAGGAGAGGCTTCAACTCCAGAGGA
GTCTCGAGATGGGAAGAAAGATAAAGAAGGGGACCGGGCCTCTGAGGAAGGCAAACAGAAAGGCAAGGGC
AGCAAACCTTTAATGCCTACCTCCACTATCCTTCGTCTTCTGGCAGAGTTGGTGAGGTCCTATGTTGGTA
TTGCTACCCTGATTGCCAACTACAGCTACACTGTGGGCCAGTCTGAACTGATCAAAGAGGACTGCAGTGT
GCTAGCTTTTGTTCTGGACCACCTGCTCCCACATACCCAGAATGCAGAAGACAAGGACACCCCTGCCTTG
GCCCGCCTGTTCCTCGCAAGCCTGGCTGCTGCAGGGAGTGGCACAGATGCCCAGGTGGCCCTAGTGAATG
AAGTAAAAGCAGCCCTTGGACGGGCACTGGCTATGGCTGAGAGTACAGAGAAACATGCCAGGCTTCAGGC
AGTGATGTGTATCATCAGTACTATCATGGAGTCCTGCCCCTCCACCTCCAGCTTCTACAGCAGTGCCACA
GCGAAGACCCAGCACAATGGCATGAACAACATCATTCGGCTTTTCCTGAAGAAGGGACTGGTTAATGACC
TGGCCAGAGTACCTCACAGCTTAGACCTGTCCAGTCCCAACATGGCCAACACAGTCAATGCTGCTCTGAA
GCCTTTGGAAACACTTTCCCGGATTGTGAACCAGCCCAGTAGCCTTTTTGGCAGCAAGAGTGCTTCTAGC
AAGAACAAGTCTGAGCAGGATGCCCAAGGAGCCTCTCAAGATTCCAGTAGCAACCAGCAGGACCCAGGCG
AGCCTGGGGAAGCAGAAGTGCAGGAGGAGGATCATGATGTCACTCAGACAGAGGTGGCAGATGGGGATAT
CATGGATGGGGAGGCTGAAACCGACTCAGTGGTGATTGCTGGGCAGCCTGAGGTGCTCAGTTCACAAGAG
ATGCAGGTTGAGAATGAGCTGGAGGACCTGATAGATGAGTTGCTTGAGAGGGATGGCGGATCTGGGAACA
GTACAATTATAGTGAGCAGAAGTGGAGAGGATGAATCACAAGAGGACGTGCTGATGGATGAAGCTCCTTC
CAACCTCAGCCAAGCTTCCACCTTGCAGGCCAACCGAGAAGATTCCATGAATATCCTGGACCCTGAGGAT
GAGGAGGAGCACACTCAGGAAGAGGACAGCAGTGGCAGTAACGAGGATGAGGATGATAGTCAGGATGAAG
AGGAGGAGGAGGAGGAAGATGAGGAAGATGATCAGGAGGATGATGAAGGTGAAGAGGGAGATGAAGACGA
TGACGACGATGGCTCTGAGATGGAATTGGATGAGGATTATCCTGATATGAACGCTTCTCCCTTGGTCCGA
TTTGAGCGCTTTGACCGGGAGGATGATCTCATCATTGAGTTTGACAACATGTTCTCCAGTGCTACAGACA
TCCCCCCATCCCCAGGAAATATCCCTACCACCCATCCACTGATGGTGCGCCATGCAGACCACAGTTCTCT
GACACTGGGCAGTGGCTCTTCAACAACTCGTCTCACCCAGGGCATCGGGCGCAGTCAGAGGACCCTAAGG
CAGCTGACGGCCAATACTGGCCACACCATTCATGTTCACTACCCTGGGAATCGCCAGCCCAACCCTCCTC
TTATACTGCAGAGGTTGCTTGGTCCCTCAGCTGCTGCTGACATCCTTCAGCTGAGCAGCAGCCTTCCCCT
ACAAAGCCGGGGTCGGGCCCGCCTCCTGGTAGGCAACGATGACGTCCACATCATCGCCCGTTCTGATGAT
GAGCTGCTGGATGACTTTTTCCATGATCAGAGCACAGCTACCAGCCAAGCAGGAACCCTGTCCAGCATCC
CCACAGCCCTGACCCGCTGGACAGAAGAATGCAAAGTTCTCGATGCTGAGAGCATGCATGACTGTGTTTC
AGTGGTTAAAGTGTCCATTGTCAATCACCTGGAATTCCTGAGGGATGAGGAGCTGGAAGAAAGGCGAGAG
AAGCGCAGGAAACAACTGGCTGAGGAAGAAACAAAGATAACTGATAAAGGCAAAGAAGATAAGGAGAACA
GGGATCAGAGTGCACAGTGTACTGCATCTAAGTCAAATGACTCCACTGAACAGAATCTCTCAGATGGGAC
GCCTATGCCTGACAGCTACCCAACAACCCCATCTTCAACTGATGCAGCTACATCTGAGTCCAAGGAGACC
CTTGGCACTCTGCAATCCTCACAACAGCAACCAACACTCCCAACCCCACCAGCTTTGGGAGAGGTTCCTC
AGGAGCTGCAGTCTCCAGCTGGAGAAGGGGGCAGCTCTACACAGCTATTGATGCCTGTAGAGCCAGAGGA
ATTGGGTCCCACAAGGCCAAGTGGGGAAGCAGAAACAACTCAGATGGAGTTATCCCCAGCTCCCACTATA
ACCTCACTTTCCCCAGAGAGAGCTGAGGATTCTGATGCACTGACGGCTGTCAGCAGTCAGCTAGAAGGCT
CTCCTATGGATACAAGCAGCCTGGCTTCCTGTACCTTAGAGGAGGCTGTGGGTGACACTTCAGCAGCTGG
CAGTTCTGAGCAGCCCAGAGCAGGCAGCTCCACTCCTGGGGATGCCCCACCAGCTGTGGCGGAAGTGCAA
GGCAGGAGTGATGGGTCAGGGGAATCTGCCCAGCCACCTGAGGACAGCTCCCCACCTGCATCCTCTGAGA
GCTCTTCCACCAGAGATTCTGCCGTGGCCATTTCTGGCGCCGATTCTCGGGGAATACTGGAAGAGCCACT
GCCATCTACCTCTAGTGAGGAAGAAGATCCTCTTGCCGGTATATCATTGCCCGAGGGGGTAGACCCGTCT
TTCCTCGCCGCCCTCCCGGACGATATTCGGAGAGAAGTACTTCAAAATCAACTCGGAATTCGGCCCCCCA
CTCGCACTGCCCCGAGTACTAATAGCTCAGCGCCCGCCGTTGTCGGGAATCCAGGAGTCACTGAAGTGAG
TCCGGAGTTCCTTGCAGCACTCCCGCCGGCTATTCAGGAAGAAGTCCTTGCGCAACAGCGAGCGGAACAA
CAGAGGCGAGAACTTGCCCAAAACGCATCTTCAGACACTCCAATGGACCCTGTCACGTTCATACAGACCC
TTCCCTCCGACTTGCGACGATCCGTGCTGGAAGACATGGAAGATTCTGTACTTGCCGTAATGCCGCCTGA
TATTGCGGCAGAAGCACAAGCTCTTCGAAGGGAACAAGAAGCAAGGCAGCGACAGTTGATGCATGAGAGG
CTCTTCGGTCACTCCTCAACCTCCGCGTTGTCTGCCATACTCAGATCACCCGCGTTCACAAGCCGCCTCT
CAGGAAATCGGGGCGTCCAGTACACCAGATTGGCCGTCCAACGAGGCGGCACGTTTCAAATGGGCGGGTC
TAGCTCACATAATAGGCCAAGCGGCTCAAATGTAGATACTCTGCTGCGACTTCGGGGACGACTGCTGTTG
GATCACGAAGCGCTCTCCTGTCTCTTGGTTCTGCTCTTCGTTGATGAGCCTAAGCTCAACACAAGTAGGC
TCCATCGCGTACTGCGGAATTTGTGCTATCATGCGCAGACACGCCATTGGGTAATTAGGAGCTTGCTTTC
AATCCTGCAGCGAAGTTCAGAATCCGAACTTTGCATAGAAACACCAAAGCTTACCACTTCCGAGGAAAAG
GGGAAAAAGTCTTCAAAATCTTGCGGTAGCAGCTCACATGAAAATCGCCCGCTCGATCTTTTGCACAAAA
TGGAAAGCAAGTCTAGTAATCAGCTCTCCTGGCTTTCCGTTTCCATGGGATCTGGGAATATATTTCAGAT
TCAGAGATCTGGTGGCCGCAAGCATACAGAAAAGCATGCTTCTGGTGGAAGTACGGTACACATACACCCT
CAGGCAGCCCCTGTCGTATGCAGGCACGTGTTGGACACACTCATCCAGCTCGCTAAGGTCTTTCCCTCCC
ATTTTACTCAGCAACGAACGAAGGAAACCAATTGCGAGAGTGACCGCGAAAGAGGGAACAAAGCGTGCTC
TCCGTGTTCTTCCCAGTCTTCAAGTAGCGGCATTTGTACTGATTTTTGGGATCTGCTTGTGAAACTGGAT
AACATGAACGTTTCCAGAAAGGGGAAAAACTCCGTCAAATCTGTCCCGGTGTCTGCGGGAGGCGAGGGTG
AGACATCCCCTTACTCTCTGGAGGCATCACCCCTGGGACAACTTATGAATATGCTCAGCCACCCTGTGAT
ACGAAGATCCTCACTTCTGACGGAAAAGCTGCTCAGGCTGCTTTCACTGATTTCCATAGCACTTCCTGAG
AACAAGGTGAGTGAGGCACAGGCAAATTCCGGGTCTGGAGCTTCTTCCACAACGACTGCGACCTCCACAA
CCAGCACAACAACTACGACTGCTGCGTCTACCACCCCTACTCCCCCTACGGCGCCTACTCCCGTCACATC
CGCGCCGGCCCTCGTAGCCGCTACGGCGATAAGTACGATCGTCGTTGCGGCCAGTACTACGGTCACCACA
CCGACCACAGCGACCACGACGGTCAGTATTAGTCCTACGACTAAGGGGTCAAAGAGCCCTGCTAAAGTGT
CCGACGGAGGATCCTCCTCAACAGATTTTAAAATGGTGTCCTCTGGACTTACGGAAAACCAGCTGCAGCT
TTCCGTAGAGGTACTTACCTCACATTCCTGCAGCGAGGAAGGACTCGAAGACGCTGCGAATGTGCTCCTG
CAGCTGAGTAGAGGAGATTCCGGTACCAGGGATACCGTTCTGAAATTGCTTCTTAATGGCGCCAGGCACC
TCGGGTACACTCTGTGCAAGCAAATTGGTACTCTGTTGGCCGAACTCCGAGAATACAATCTGGAGCAGCA
ACGACGGGCGCAGTGTGAAACACTGAGTCCCGACGGGCTTCCTGAGGAACAGCCGCAGACAACGAAACTT
AAGGGTAAAATGCAGAGTCGGTTCGACATGGCAGAAAATGTCGTGATAGTGGCTTCTCAGAAACGCCCTC
TCGGGGGAAGGGAACTGCAGCTGCCCAGTATGTCCATGCTTACTTCCAAGACAAGCACCCAGAAGTTTTT
TTTGAGAGTACTTCAAGTCATAATTCAATTGAGAGACGATACTCGCCGAGCCAACAAGAAAGCCAAACAA
ACGGGAAGGCTCGGTTCTTCTGGTCTGGGCTCAGCATCATCCATCCAGGCGGCCGTGCGGCAACTTGAAG
CAGAGGCAGACGCCATCATACAAATGGTACGTGAGGGTCAAAGGGCGCGGAGACAGCAACAAGCAGCAAC
GTCGGAGTCTAGCCAGTCAGAGGCGTCTGTCCGGAGGGAGGAATCACCCATGGATGTGGACCAGCCATCT
CCCAGTGCTCAAGATACTCAATCCATTGCCTCCGATGGAACCCCACAGGGGGAGAAGGAAAAGGAAGAAA
GACCACCTGAGTTACCCCTGCTCAGCGAGCAGCTGAGTTTGGACGAGCTGTGGGACATGCTTGGGGAGTG
TCTAAAGGAACTAGAGGAATCCCATGACCAGCATGCGGTGCTAGTGCTACAGCCTGCTGTCGAGGCCTTC
TTTCTGGTCCATGCCACAGAGCGGGAGAGCAAGCCTCCTGTCCGAGACACCCGTGAGAGCCAGCTGGCAC
ACATCAAGGACGAGCCTCCTCCACTCTCCCCTGCCCCCTTAACCCCAGCCACGCCTTCCTCCCTTGACCC
ATTCTTCTCCCGGGAGCCCTCATCTATGCACATCTCCTCAAGCCTGCCCCCTGACACACAGAAGTTCCTT
CGCTTTGCAGAGACTCACCGCACTGTGTTAAACCAGATCCTACGGCAGTCCACGACCCACCTTGCTGATG
GGCCTTTTGCTGTCCTGGTAGACTACATTCGTGTCCTCGACTTTGATGTCAAGCGCAAATATTTCCGCCA
AGAGCTGGAGCGTTTAGATGAGGGGCTCCGGAAAGAAGACATGGCTGTGCATGTCCGTCGTGACCATGTG
TTTGAAGACTCCTATCGTGAGCTGCATCGCAAATCCCCCGAAGAAATGAAGAATCGATTGTATATAGTAT
TTGAAGGAGAAGAAGGGCAGGATGCTGGCGGGCTCCTGCGGGAGTGGTATATGATCATCTCTCGAGAGAT
GTTTAACCCTATGTATGCCTTGTTCCGTACCTCACCTGGTGATCGAGTCACCTACACCATCAATCCATCT
TCCCACTGCAACCCCAACCATCTGTCCTATTTTAAATTTGTCGGACGCATTGTGGCCAAAGCTGTATATG
ACAACCGTCTTCTGGAGTGCTACTTTACTCGATCCTTTTACAAACACATCTTGGGCAAGTCAGTCAGATA
TACAGATATGGAGAGTGAAGATTACCACTTCTACCAAGGTCTGGTTTATCTGCTGGAAAATGATGTCTCC
ACACTAGGCTATGACCTCACCTTCAGCACTGAGGTCCAAGAGTTTGGAGTTTGTGAAGTTCGTGACCTCA
AACCCAATGGGGCCAACATCTTGGTAACAGAGGAGAATAAGAAGGAGTATGTACACCTGGTATGCCAGAT
GAGAATGACAGGAGCCATCCGCAAGCAGTTGGCGGCTTTCTTAGAAGGCTTCTATGAGATCATTCCAAAG
CGCCTCATTTCCATCTTCACTGAGCAGGAGTTAGAGCTGCTTATATCAGGACTGCCCACCATTGACATCG
ATGATCTGAAATCCAACACTGAATACCACAAGTACCAGTCCAACTCTATTCAGATCCAGTGGTTCTGGAG
AGCATTGCGTTCTTTCGATCAAGCTGACCGTGCCAAGTTCCTCCAGTTTGTCACGGGTACTTCCAAGGTA
CCCCTGCAAGGCTTTGCTGCCCTCGAAGGCATGAATGGCATTCAGAAGTTTCAGATCCATCGAGATGATA
GGTCCACAGATCGCCTGCCTTCAGCTCACACATGTTTTAATCAGCTGGATCTGCCTGCCTATGAGAGCTT
TGAGAAGCTCCGCCACATGCTACTGTTGGCTATCCAGGAGTGCTCTGAAGGCTTTGGGCTGGCCTAATAA
GCGGCCGCTGATGATAATGGCCTGTGGCCGTAATGGCCTGTGGCCGTAAAATCAACCTCTGGATTACAAA
ATTTGTGAAAGATTGACTGGTATTCTTAACTATGTTGCTCCTTTTACGCTATGTGGATACGCTGCTTTAA
TGCCTTTGTATCATGCTATTGCTTCCCGTATGGCTTTCATTTTCTCCTCCTTGTATAAATCCTGGTTGCT
GTCTCTTTATGAGGAGTTGTGGCCCGTTGTCAGGCAACGTGGCGTGGTGTGCACTGTGTTTGCTGACGCA
ACCCCCACTGGTTGGGGCATTGCCACCACCTGTCAGCTCCTTTCCGGGACTTTCGCTTTCCCCCTCCCTA
TTGCCACGGCGGAACTCAGTGCCGCCTGCCTTGCCCGCTGCTGGACAGGGGCTCGGCTGTTGGGCACTGA
CAATTCCGTGGTGTTGTCGGGGAAATCATCGTCCTTTCCTTGGCTGCTCGCCTGTGTTGCCACCTGGATT
CTGCGCGGGACGTCCTTCTGCTACGTCCCTTCGGCCCTCAATCCAGCGGACCTTCCTTCCCGCGGCCTGC
TGCCGGCTCTGCGGCCTCTTCCGCGGCTTCGAGATCTGCCTCGACTGTGCCTTCTAGTTGCCAGCCATCT
GTTGTTTGCCCCTCCCCCGTGCCTTCCTTGACCCTGGAAGGTGCCACTCCCACTGTCCTTTCCTAATAAA
ATGAGGAAATTGCATCAAATTGTCTGAGTAGGTGTCATTCTATTCTGGGGGGTGGGGTGGGGCAGGACAG
CAAGGGGGAGGATTGGGCAGACAATAGCAGGCATGCTGGGGACTCGAGTTAAGGGCGAATCGCTGGGACG
CCCGAACGGTGGCTACTCGTTGACATAAGCCTGTTCGGTTCGTAAACTGTAATGCAAGTAGCGTATGCGC
TCACGCAACTGGTCCAGAACCTTGACCGAACGCAGCGGTGGTAACGGCGCAGTGGCGGTTTTCATGGCTT
GTTATGACTGTTTTTTTGTACAGTCTATGCCTCGGGCATCCAAGCAGCAAGCGCGTTACGCCGTGGGTCG
ATGTTTGATGTTATGGAGCAGCAACGATGTTACGCAGCAGCAACGATGTTACGCAGCAGGGCAGTCGCCC
TAAAACAAAGTTAGGTGGCTCAAGTATGGGCATCATTCGTACATGTAGGCTCGGCCCTGACCAAGTCAAA
TCCATGCGGGCTGCTCTTGATCTTTTCGGTCGTGAGTTCGGTGATGTAGCCACCTACTCCCAACATCAGC
CGGACTCCGATTACCTCGGGAACTTGCTCCGTAGTAAGACATTTATTGCGCTTGCTGCCTTCGACCAAGA
AGCAGTTGTTGGCGCTCTCGCGGCTTACGTTCTGCCCAAGTTTGAGCAGCCGCGTAGTGAGATCTATATC
TATGATCTCGCAGTCTCCGGCGAGCACCGGAGGCAGGGCATTGCCACCGCGCTCATCAATCTCCTCAAGC
ATGAGGCCAACGCGCTTGGTGCTTATGTGATCTACGTGCAAGCAGATTACGGTGACGATCCCGCAGTGGC
TCTCTATACAAAGTTGGGCATACGGGAAGAAGTGATGCACTTTGATATCGACCCAAGTACCGCCACCTAA
CAATTCGTTCAAGCCGAGATCGGCTTCCCGGCCGCGGAGTTGTTCGGTAAATTGTCACAACGCCGC
